>Addgene plasmid #42022 | pmyc-GFP-TNRC6B | addgene full sequence | sequence record 396685 | Addgene NGS Result
GACGGATCGGGAGATCTCCCGATCCCCTATGGTGCACTCTCAGTACAATCTGCTCTGATGCCGCATAGTT
AAGCCAGTATCTGCTCCCTGCTTGTGTGTTGGAGGTCGCTGAGTAGTGCGCGAGCAAAATTTAAGCTACA
ACAAGGCAAGGCTTGACCGACAATTGCATGAAGAATCTGCTTAGGGTTAGGCGTTTTGCGCTGCTTCGCG
ATGTACGGGCCAGATATACGCGTTGACATTGATTATTGACTAGTTATTAATAGTAATCAATTACGGGGTC
ATTAGTTCATAGCCCATATATGGAGTTCCGCGTTACATAACTTACGGTAAATGGCCCGCCTGGCTGACCG
CCCAACGACCCCCGCCCATTGACGTCAATAATGACGTATGTTCCCATAGTAACGCCAATAGGGACTTTCC
ATTGACGTCAATGGGTGGAGTATTTACGGTAAACTGCCCACTTGGCAGTACATCAAGTGTATCATATGCC
AAGTACGCCCCCTATTGACGTCAATGACGGTAAATGGCCCGCCTGGCATTATGCCCAGTACATGACCTTA
TGGGACTTTCCTACTTGGCAGTACATCTACGTATTAGTCATCGCTATTACCATGGTGATGCGGTTTTGGC
AGTACATCAATGGGCGTGGATAGCGGTTTGACTCACGGGGATTTCCAAGTCTCCACCCCATTGACGTCAA
TGGGAGTTTGTTTTGGCACCAAAATCAACGGGACTTTCCAAAATGTCGTAACAACTCCGCCCCATTGACG
CAAATGGGCGGTAGGCGTGTACGGTGGGAGGTCTATATAAGCAGAGCTCTCTGGCTAACTAGAGAACCCA
CTGCTTACTGGCTTATCGAAATTAATACGACTCACTATAGGGAGACCCAAGCTGGCTAGCCCACCATGGA
ACAAAAACTCATCTCAGAAGAGGATCTGTCCGGCGGCATGGTGAGCAAGGGCGAGGAGCTGTTCACCGGG
GTGGTGCCCATCCTGGTCGAGCTGGACGGCGACGTAAACGGCCACAAGTTCAGCGTGTCCGGCGAGGGCG
AGGGCGATGCCACCTACGGCAAGCTGACCCTGAAGTTCATCTGCACCACCGGCAAGCTGCCCGTGCCCTG
GCCCACCCTCGTGACCACCCTGACCTACGGCGTGCAGTGCTTCAGCCGCTACCCCGACCACATGAAGCAG
CACGACTTCTTCAAGTCCGCCATGCCCGAAGGCTACGTCCAGGAGCGCACCATCTTCTTCAAGGACGACG
GCAACTACAAGACCCGCGCCGAGGTGAAGTTCGAGGGCGACACCCTGGTGAACCGCATCGAGCTGAAGGG
CATCGACTTCAAGGAGGACGGCAACATCCTGGGGCACAAGCTGGAGTACAACTACAACAGCCACAACGTC
TATATCATGGCCGACAAGCAGAAGAACGGCATCAAGGTGAACTTCAAGATCCGCCACAACATCGAGGACG
GCAGCGTGCAGCTCGCCGACCACTACCAGCAGAACACCCCCATCGGCGACGGCCCCGTGCTGCTGCCCGA
CAACCACTACCTGAGCACCCAGTCCGCCCTGAGCAAAGACCCCAACGAGAAGCGCGATCACATGGTCCTG
CTGGAGTTCGTGACCGCCGCCGGGATCACTCTCGGCATGGACGAGCTGTACAAGTCCGGCGGCAAGCTTA
TGAGAGAGAAGGAGCAAGAAAGGGAAGAACAGTTAATGGAAGACAAGAAAAGGAAGAAAGAGGATAAAAA
GAAAAAAGAAGCCACTCAGAAGGTCACGGAACAAAAAACCAAAGTGCCCGAAGTGACGAAACCAAGTTTA
AGCCAACCAACGGCCGCCAGCCCAATTGGCAGCTCTCCATCGCCACCAGTCAATGGTGGCAACAATGCCA
AAAGGGTGGCAGTGCCGAACGGACAACCGCCAAGCGCCGCCCGCTACATGCCTCGGGAGGTGCCGCCGCG
ATTCCGTTGCCAGCAGGACCACAAAGTGTTACTAAAACGTGGGCAGCCCCCTCCACCGTCCTGCATGCTC
CTTGGGGGTGGGGCAGGGCCTCCTCCCTGCACAGCACCTGGAGCAAACCCAAACAACGCACAAGTGACAG
GAGCGCTGCTGCAGAGTGAGAGTGGGACTGCGCCAGACTCAACCCTTGGAGGTGCTGCTGCTTCAAATTA
TGCAAATTCCACTTGGGGCTCGGGAGCCTCCTCCAACAACGGCACCTCCCCCAACCCAATTCACATCTGG
GACAAGGTGATTGTAGACGGGTCTGACATGGAAGAGTGGCCTTGTATTGCCAGCAAAGACACTGAATCTT
CTTCCGAAAACACCACCGATAACAACAGTGCCTCGAACCCTGGCTCTGAGAAGAGCACTCTGCCAGGAAG
CACCACTAGTAACAAAGGAAAAGGGAGCCAGTGCCAGTCTGCAAGTTCTGGGAACGAATGTAATCTTGGG
GTCTGGAAATCTGACCCTAAGGCTAAATCTGTTCAATCTTCCAACTCTACTACAGAGAACAACAATGGAC
TAGGAAATTGGAGGAATGTGAGTGGTCAGGATAGAATTGGACCTGGCTCTGGCTTCAGCAACTTTAACCC
AAATAGCAACCCATCTGCCTGGCCAGCACTGGTCCAAGAAGGAACTTCTAGGAAAGGGGCATTGGAAACA
GATAATAGTAATTCCAGTGCACAGGTTAGCACAGTAGGTCAGACATCCAGGGAACAGCAGTCAAAGATGG
AAAATGCGGGTGTTAATTTTGTTGTCTCTGGCAGAGAACAGGCTCAAATTCATAACACTGATGGACCAAA
AAATGGAAACACTAACTCCTTGAACTTAAGTTCACCAAACCCCATGGAGAATAAGGGAATGCCCTTTGGA
ATGGGCTTGGGGAACACCTCCAGGAGCACTGATGCCCCTTCACAAAGCACTGGAGATCGAAAGACTGGGA
GTGTTGGATCTTGGGGTGCAGCTAGGGGGCCTTCTGGAACTGACACAGTCTCTGGACAAAGCAATTCTGG
AAACAATGGGAACAATGGAAAAGAGAGAGAGGACTCCTGGAAAGGAGCTTCTGTTCAGAAATCAACTGGG
TCAAAAAATGACTCTTGGGACAACAATAACAGGTCTACGGGTGGGTCCTGGAACTTTGGCCCCCAGGACT
CTAATGACAACAAATGGGGTGAAGGGAACAAAATGACATCTGGGGTCTCTCAGGGAGAATGGAAACAGCC
GACTGGGTCTGATGAGTTGAAAATTGGAGAATGGAGTGGTCCAAACCAACCAAATTCTAGCACTGGAGCA
TGGGACAATCAAAAGGGCCACCCCCTCCCTGAAAACCAAGGCAATGCCCAGGCTCCCTGTTGGGGAAGAT
CTTCCAGCTCCACAGGAAGTGAAGTTGGAGGTCAAAGCACTGGAAGCAACCACAAAGCAGGAAGTAGTGA
CAGTCATAACTCTGGCCGTCGGTCGTACAGGCCCACACATCCTGATTGTCAGGCTGTCTTGCAGACTCTT
TTGAGCCGAACTGATTTGGACCCCAGGGTGCTCTCAAACACTGGCTGGGGCCAAACTCAAATTAAGCAGG
ACACAGTGTGGGACATTGAAGAGGTGCCAAGGCCTGAGGGGAAATCTGACAAAGGAACTGAGGGGTGGGA
GAGCGCTGCCACACAGACCAAGAACTCAGGGGGCTGGGGAGATGCACCCAGCCAAAGCAATCAAATGAAG
TCTGGATGGGGGGAGCTCTCAGCCTCTACAGAGTGGAAAGACCCCAAGAACACAGGAGGCTGGAATGACT
ACAAGAACAACAACTCTTCCAACTGGGGAGGAGGACGACCTGATGAAAAGACACCTTCCTCTTGGAATGA
GAATCCCAGCAAGGATCAGGGGTGGGGAGGTGGACGCCAGCCCAATCAAGGATGGTCTTCTGGAAAGAAT
GGTTGGGGGGAGGAAGTCGATCAGACAAAAAACAGCAATTGGGAAAGTTCTGCAAGTAAACCTGTGTCTG
GGTGGGGTGAAGGAGGGCAGAATGAAATCGGGACTTGGGGTAATGGTGGCAATGCAAGCCTAGCTTCAAA
AGGTGGGTGGGAGGATTGCAAAAGATCCCCAGCATGGAATGAGACGGGCCGACAGCCCAATTCCTGGAAT
AAACAACACCAACAGCAGCAGCCCCCACAGCAGCCGCCGCCACCACAACCAGAGGCTTCTGGTTCGTGGG
GAGGCCCACCCCCACCACCTCCAGGCAACGTTCGACCTTCCAATTCCAGCTGGAGCAGCGGGCCACAGCC
TGCAACACCTAAGGATGAGGAACCCAGTGGTTGGGAAGAGCCATCCCCACAGTCAATTAGTCGGAAAATG
GACATTGATGATGGCACTTCAGCATGGGGAGACCCTAACAGTTATAACTACAAGAATGTGAATCTGTGGG
ATAAGAATTCCCAAGGGGGCCCAGCACCTCGAGAACCAAACCTGCCCACCCCAATGACCAGTAAATCGGC
ATCAGATTCCAAATCTATGCAAGACGGCTGGGGGGAGAGTGACGGGCCAGTCACAGGAGCTCGCCATCCC
AGCTGGGAAGAGGAGGAGGATGGAGGAGTCTGGAACACCACTGGCTCTCAGGGCAGTGCTTCCTCCCACA
ACTCAGCAAGCTGGGGACAAGGAGGAAAGAAACAAATGAAGTGCTCACTCAAAGGAGGAAACAATGATTC
ATGGATGAATCCTCTTGCCAAACAGTTTTCAAATATGGGATTGCTGAGTCAGACTGAAGATAATCCAAGC
AGCAAAATGGATTTGTCTGTAGGAAGCCTTTCAGATAAAAAATTTGATGTGGACAAGCGAGCGATGAATC
TCGGGGATTTTAATGATATCATGAGGAAGGATCGATCTGGGTTCCGTCCACCTAATTCCAAAGACATGGG
AACCACAGATAGTGGGCCTTATTTTGAGAAGGGCGGTAGTCATGGTTTGTTTGGAAACAGCACAGCACAA
TCGAGAGGTCTGCACACACCCGTGCAGCCACTAAATTCTTCTCCCAGTCTCCGGGCGCAAGTGCCTCCCC
AGTTTATTTCCCCCCAGGTTTCTGCCTCAATGCTCAAGCAGTTTCCCAACAGTGGCCTGAGTCCAGGTCT
TTTCAATGTGGGGCCCCAGTTATCTCCTCAACAAATTGCCATGCTGAGCCAGCTTCCACAAATTCCCCAG
TTTCAGTTGGCATGTCAGCTTCTCTTGCAGCAGCAGCAACAGCAGCAGTTGTTACAGAACCAGAGAAAGA
TTTCTCAAGCTGTACGCCAACAGCAAGAGCAGCAGCTGGCTCGAATGGTGAGTGCACTGCAGCAGCAGCA
GCAGCAGCAGCAGAGGCAGCCAGGCATGAAGCACTCGCCCTCTCATCCTGTTGGGCCCAAGCCGCATCTG
GACAACATGGTACCCAACGCATTGAATGTGGGGCTCCCAGACCTTCAAACCAAAGGGCCAATACCTGGAT
ATGGTTCTGGCTTCAGCTCTGGCGGCATGGACTATGGCATGGTTGGTGGGAAGGAGGCTGGAACCGAGTC
TCGCTTTAAACAGTGGACCTCCATGATGGAGGGGCTGCCCTCTGTAGCCACACAGGAAGCCAATATGCAC
AAAAATGGCGCTATAGTGGCCCCTGGTAAAACCCGGGGAGGGTCACCGTACAACCAGTTTGATATCATCC
CTGGTGACACACTGGGTGGCCATACGGGTCCTGCTGGTGATAGCTGGTTACCTGCCAAATCTCCACCAAC
AAATAAAATCGGAAGTAAATCCAGCAATGCCAGTTGGCCTCCAGAATTCCAACCAGGAGTGCCATGGAAA
GGTATCCAAAACATTGACCCTGAATCTGACCCCTATGTCACCCCAGGAAGTGTGCTGGGGGGTACAGCCA
CATCTCCCATTGTAGATACTGACCACCAACTGCTGCGGGATAACACCACAGGGTCTAATTCTTCCCTCAA
CACCTCGCTGCCTTCACCTGGTGCCTGGCCCTACAGTGCCTCTGACAACTCCTTTACCAACGTTCATAGC
ACTTCAGCAAAGTTCCCTGATTACAAATCAACATGGTCCCCAGATCCCATAGGACACAACCCCACTCATC
TCTCCAACAAGATGTGGAAAAACCATATTTCCTCCAGGAACACTACACCGCTGCCCCGCCCACCTCCTGG
TCTGACCAACCCCAAACCATCATCTCCCTGGAGCAGCACAGCACCCCGATCAGTCAGGGGGTGGGGGACA
CAGGACTCACGGCTCGCCTCGGCCTCTACCTGGAGTGATGGTGGCTCAGTTCGTCCTAGTTACTGGCTGG
TTCTTCACAATCTCACCCCACAGATTGATGGGTCAACCTTGAGAACGATCTGCATGCAGCATGGCCCACT
GCTGACATTCCATCTGAATCTAACCCAGGGCACTGCCCTGATCCGATACAGCACCAAACAGGAGGCGGCC
AAGGCCCAAACTGCACTGCACATGTGTGTGTTGGGAAACACTACCATCCTTGCTGAGTTTGCCACTGATG
ATGAAGTCAGCCGCTTTCTGGCACAAGCTCAGCCCCCTACACCTGCAGCAACCCCAAGTGCGCCAGCTGC
GGGGTGGCAGTCGCTGGAGACCGGCCAGAACCAGTCAGATCCCGTGGGACCTGCTCTGAATCTTTTTGGT
GGGTCCACTGGGCTCGGGCAGTGGAGCAGCAGCGCTGGTGGCAGCAGCGGGGCCGATCTTGCTGGCGCTT
CATTGTGGGGGCCCCCAAACTATTCTTCTAGCTTATGGGGAGTCCCAACGGTGGAAGATCCCCATAGGAT
GGGCAGCCCTGCTCCTTTACTACCTGGTGACCTTCTGGGAGGAGGGTCGGATTCAATCTGATCTAGAGGG
CCCGTTTAAACCCGCTGATCAGCCTCGACTGTGCCTTCTAGTTGCCAGCCATCTGTTGTTTGCCCCTCCC
CCGTGCCTTCCTTGACCCTGGAAGGTGCCACTCCCACTGTCCTTTCCTAATAAAATGAGGAAATTGCATC
GCATTGTCTGAGTAGGTGTCATTCTATTCTGGGGGGTGGGGTGGGGCAGGACAGCAAGGGGGAGGATTGG
GAAGACAATAGCAGGCATGCTGGGGATGCGGTGGGCTCTATGGCTTCTGAGGCGGAAAGAACCAGCTGGG
GCTCTAGGGGGTATCCCC
[124 nt withheld, positions 7159-7282]
C
[91 nt withheld, positions 7284-7374]
A
[49 nt withheld, positions 7376-7424]
CCTTTGACGTTGGAGTCCACGTTCTTT
[37 nt withheld, positions 7452-7488]
ACCCTATCTCGGTCTATTCTTTTGATTTATAAGGGATTTTGCCGATTTCGGCCTATTGGTTAAAAAATGA
GCTGATTTAACAAAAATTTAACGCGAATTAATTCTGTGGAATGTGTGTCAGTTAGGGTGTGGAAAGTCCC
CAGGCTCCCCAGCAGGCAGAAGTATGCAAAGCATGCATCTCAATTAGTCAGCAACCAGGTGTGGAAAGTC
CCCAGGCTCCCCAGCAGGCAGAAGTATGCAAAGCATGCATCTCAATTAGTCAGCAACCATAGTCCCGCCC
CTAACTCCGCCCATCCCGCCCCTAACTCCGCCCAGTTCCGCCCATTCTCCGCCCCATGGCTGACTAATTT
TTTTTATTTATGCAGAGGCCGAGGCCGCCTCTGCCTCTGAGCTATTCCAGAAGTAGTGAGGAGGCTTTTT
TGGAGGCCTAGGCTTTTGCAAAAAGCTCCCGGGAGCTTGTATATCCATTTTCGGATCTGATCAAGAGACA
GGATGAGGATCGTTTCGCATGATTGAACAAGATGGATTGCACGCAGGTTCTCCGGCCGCTTGGGTGGAGA
GGCTATTCGGCTATGACTGGGCACAACAGACAATCGGCTGCTCTGATGCCGCCGTGTTCCGGCTGTCAGC
GCAGGGGCGCCCGGTTCTTTTTGTCAAGACCGACCTGTCCGGTGCCCTGAATGAACTGCAGGACGAGGCA
GCGCGGCTATCGTGGCTGGCCACGACGGGCGTTCCTTGCGCAGCTGTGCTCGACGTTGTCACTGAAGCGG
GAAGGGACTGGCTGCTATTGGGCGAAGTGCCGGGGCAGGATCTCCTGTCATCTCACCTTGCTCCTGCCGA
GAAAGTATCCATCATGGCTGATGCAATGCGGCGGCTGCATACGCTTGATCCGGCTACCTGCCCATTCGAC
CACCAAGCGAAACATCGCATCGAGCGAGCACGTACTCGGATGGAAGCCGGTCTTGTCGATCAGGATGATC
TGGACGAAGAGCATCAGGGGCTCGCGCCAGCCGAACTGTTCGCCAGGCTCAAGGCGCGCATGCCCGACGG
CGAGGATCTCGTCGTGACCCATGGCGATGCCTGCTTGCCGAATATCATGGTGGAAAATGGCCGCTTTTCT
GGATTCATCGACTGTGGCCGGCTGGGTGTGGCGGACCGCTATCAGGACATAGCGTTGGCTACCCGTGATA
TTGCTGAAGAGCTTGGCGGCGAATGGGCTGACCGCTTCCTCGTGCTTTACGGTATCGCCGCTCCCGATTC
GCAGCGCATCGCCTTCTATCGCCTTCTTGACGAGTTCTTCTGAGCGGGACTCTGGGGTTCGAAATGACCG
ACCAAGCGACGCCCAACCTGCCATCACGAGATTTCGATTCCACCGCCGCCTTCTATGAAAGGTTGGGCTT
CGGAATCGTTTTCCGGGACGCCGGCTGGATGATCCTCCAGCGCGGGGATCTCATGCTGGAGTTCTTCGCC
CACCCCAACTTGTTTATTGCAGCTTATAATGGTTACAAATAAAGCAATAGCATCACAAATTTCACAAATA
AAGCATTTTTTTCACTGCATTCTAGTTGTGGTTTGTCCAAACTCATCAATGTATCTTATCATGTCTGTAT
ACCGTCGACCTCTAGCTAGAGCTTGGCGTAATCATGGTCATAGCTGTTTCCTGTGTGAAATTGTTATCCG
CTCACAATTCCACACAACATACGAGCCGGAAGCATAAAGTGTAAAGCCTGGGGTGCCTAATGAGTGAGCT
AACTCACATTAATTGCGTTGCGCTCACTGCCCGCTTTCCAGTCGGGAAACCTGTCGTGCCAGCTGCATTA
ATGAATCGGCCAACGCGCGGGGAGAGGCGGTTTGCGTATTGGGCGCTCTTCCGCTTCCTCGCTCACTGAC
TCGCTGCGCTCGGTCGTTCGGCTGCGGCGAGCGGTATCAGCTCACTCAAAGGCGGTAATACGGTTATCCA
CAGAATCAGGGGATAACGCAGGAAAGAACATGTGAGCAAAAGGCCAGCAAAAGGCCAGGAACCGTAAAAA
GGCCGCGTTGCTGGCGTTTTTCCATAGGCTCCGCCCCCCTGACGAGCATCACAAAAATCGACGCTCAAGT
CAGAGGTGGCGAAACCCGACAGGACTATAAAGATACCAGGCGTTTCCCCCTGGAAGCTCCCTCGTGCGCT
CTCCTGTTCCGACCCTGCCGCTTACCGGATACCTGTCCGCCTTTCTCCCTTCGGGAAGCGTGGCGCTTTC
TCATAGCTCACGCTGTAGGTATCTCAGTTCGGTGTAGGTCGTTCGCTCCAAGCTGGGCTGTGTGCACGAA
CCCCCCGTTCAGCCCGACCGCTGCGCCTTATCCGGTAACTATCGTCTTGAGTCCAACCCGGTAAGACACG
ACTTATCGCCACTGGCAGCAGCCACTGGTAACAGGATTAGCAGAGCGAGGTATGTAGGCGGTGCTACAGA
GTTCTTGAAGTGGTGGCCTAACTACGGCTACACTAGAAGAACAGTATTTGGTATCTGCGCTCTGCTGAAG
CCAGTTACCTTCGGAAAAAGAGTTGGTAGCTCTTGATCCGGCAAACAAACCACCGCTGGTAGCGGTGGTT
TTTTTGTTTGCAAGCAGCAGATTACGCGCAGAAAAAAAGGATCTCAAGAAGATCCTTTGATCTTTTCTAC
GGGGTCTGACGCTCAGTGGAACGAAAACTCACGTTAAGGGATTTTGGTCATGAGATTATCAAAAAGGATC
TTCACCTAGATCCTTTTAAATTAAAAATGAAGTTTTAAATCAATCTAAAGTATATATGAGTAAACTTGGT
CTGACAGTTACCAATGCTTAATCAGTGAGGCACCTATCTCAGCGATCTGTCTATTTCGTTCATCCATAGT
TGCCTGACTCCCCGTCGTGTAGATAACTACGATACGGGAGGGCTTACCATCTGGCCCCAGTGCTGCAATG
ATACCGCGAGACCCACGCTCACCGGCTCCAGATTTATCAGCAATAAACCAGCCAGCCGGAAGGGCCGAGC
GCAGAAGTGGTCCTGCAACTTTATCCGCCTCCATCCAGTCTATTAATTGTTGCCGGGAAGCTAGAGTAAG
TAGTTCGCCAGTTAATAGTTTGCGCAACGTTGTTGCCATTGCTACAGGCATCGTGGTGTCACGCTCGTCG
TTTGGTATGGCTTCATTCAGCTCCGGTTCCCAACGATCAAGGCGAGTTACATGATCCCCCATGTTGTGCA
AAAAAGCGGTTAGCTCCTTCGGTCCTCCGATCGTTGTCAGAAGTAAGTTGGCCGCAGTGTTATCACTCAT
GGTTATGGCAGCACTGCATAATTCTCTTACTGTCATGCCATCCGTAAGATGCTTTTCTGTGACTGGTGAG
TACTCAACCAAGTCATTCTGAGAATAGTGTATGCGGCGACCGAGTTGCTCTTGCCCGGCGTCAATACGGG
ATAATACCGCGCCACATAGCAGAACTTTAAAAGTGCTCATCATTGGAAAACGTTCTTCGGGGCGAAAACT
CTCAAGGATCTTACCGCTGTTGAGATCCAGTTCGATGTAACCCACTCGTGCACCCAACTGATCTTCAGCA
TCTTTTACTTTCACCAGCGTTTCTGGGTGAGCAAAAACAGGAAGGCAAAATGCCGCAAAAAAGGGAATAA
GGGCGACACGGAAATGTTGAATACTCATACTCTTCCTTTTTCAATATTATTGAAGCATTTATCAGGGTTA
TTGTCTCATGAGCGGATACATATTTGAATGTATTTAGAAAAATAAACAAATAGGGGTTCCGCGCACATTT
CCCCGAAAAGTGCCACCTGACGTC
Features (pLannotate 1.2.2; 21 found; start..end, strand, type, name):
     28..80      -  misc_feature   bom (fragment): basis of mobility region from pBR322
    235..614     +  enhancer       CMV enhancer: human cytomegalovirus immediate early enhancer
    615..818     +  promoter       CMV promoter: human cytomegalovirus (CMV) immediate early promoter
    814..847     +  LTR            5' LTR (truncated) (fragment): truncated 5' long terminal repeat (LTR) from HIV-1
    863..881     +  promoter       T7 promoter: promoter for bacteriophage T7 RNA polymerase
    948..1664    +  CDS            EGFP: EGFP is a basic (constitutively fluorescent) green fluorescent protein published in 1996, derived from Aequorea victoria. It is reported to be a rapidly-maturing weak dimer with moderate acid sensitivity.
   1680..6848    +  CDS            TNRC6B (fragment): TNR6B_HUMAN - Also known as KIAA1093. Experimental evidence at protein level: Swiss-Prot protein existence level 1. Plays a role in RNA-mediated gene silencing by both micro- RNAs (miRNAs) and short interfering RNAs (siRNAs) (PubMed:16289642, PubMed:19167051, PubMed:19304925, PubMed:32354837). Required for miRNA- dependent translational repression and siRNA-dependent endonucleolytic cleavage of complementary mRNAs by argonaute family proteins (PubMed:16289642, PubMed:19167051, PubMed:19304925, PubMed:32354837). As scaffolding protein associates with argonaute proteins bound to partially comple
   6889..7113    +  polyA_signal   bGH poly(A) signal: bovine growth hormone polyadenylation signal
   7117..7138    +  promoter       SV40 promoter (fragment): SV40 enhancer and early promoter
   7159..7587    +  rep_origin     f1 ori (sequence partly withheld): f1 bacteriophage origin of replication; arrow indicates direction of (+) strand synthesis
   7601..7930    +  promoter       SV40 promoter: SV40 enhancer and early promoter
   7997..8788    +  CDS            neo: KKA2_KLEPN - Also known as kan, nptII. Experimental evidence at protein level: Swiss-Prot protein existence level 1. Resistance to kanamycin, neomycin, paromomycin, ribostamycin, butirosin and gentamicin B. From Klebsiella pneumoniae.
   8812..8970    +  CDS            ble (fragment): BLE_KLEPN - Experimental evidence at protein level: Swiss-Prot protein existence level 1. Binding protein with a strong affinity to the bleomycin family of antibiotics. Binds to CL990; an antimitotic-antibiotic compound. From Klebsiella pneumoniae.
   8965..9086    +  polyA_signal   SV40 poly(A) signal: SV40 polyadenylation signal
   9157..9179    -  protein_bind   lac operator (fragment): The lac repressor binds to the lac operator to inhibit transcription in E. coli. This inhibition can be relieved by adding lactose or isopropyl-β-D-thiogalactopyranoside (IPTG). lac repressor encoded by lacI
   9183..9213    -  promoter       lac promoter: promoter for the E. coli lac operon
   9228..9249    -  protein_bind   CAP binding site: CAP binding activates transcription in the presence of cAMP. E. coli catabolite activator protein
   9262..9354    -  CDS            lacI (fragment): lac repressor; lacI; The lac repressor binds to the lac operator to inhibit transcription in E. coli. This inhibition can be relieved by adding lactose or isopropyl-β-D-thiogalactopyranoside (IPTG).
   9537..10125   -  rep_origin     ori: high-copy-number ColE1/pMB1/pBR322/pUC origin of replication
  10296..11156   -  CDS            AmpR: β-lactamase; bla; confers resistance to ampicillin, carbenicillin, and related antibiotics
  11157..11261   -  promoter       AmpR promoter: bla
