[The description below was written by a language model from this plasmid's Addgene catalogue record and pLannotate feature annotations shown in this document.]
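Description:
pmyc-GFP-TNRC6B is a mammalian expression plasmid built on the pcDNA3.1 backbone, about 11.3 kb in total, that produces human TNRC6B fused at its N terminus to a Myc epitope and EGFP. It is maintained in E. coli through a high-copy ColE1/pUC-type origin and an ampicillin resistance gene (β-lactamase under its own promoter). An f1 phage origin is also present. For mammalian cells, an SV40 early promoter drives a neomycin phosphotransferase gene followed by an SV40 polyadenylation signal, allowing G418 selection of stable transfectants.

The expression cassette consists of the human cytomegalovirus immediate-early enhancer and promoter, a T7 promoter left over from the backbone, the EGFP coding sequence, the TNRC6B open reading frame of roughly 5.2 kb, and the bovine growth hormone polyadenylation signal. The catalogue entry places the insert between NheI and XbaI sites. The Myc tag listed there is not called as a separate feature in the annotation, though there is unannotated space between the T7 promoter and EGFP where it may lie. Several short annotated fragments (HIV-1 LTR, ble, lacI, bom, a second SV40 promoter piece) appear to be small backbone remnants or partial matches rather than functional parts.

TNRC6B is a GW182-family scaffolding protein that associates with Argonaute proteins and is required for miRNA-dependent translational repression and siRNA-directed cleavage. The fluorescent fusion allows the protein's subcellular localisation to be followed in living or fixed cells, while the Myc epitope supports immunodetection or immunoprecipitation. This fits the associated study on TNRC6-family proteins and Argonaute in nuclear microRNA-mediated silencing.
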