Addgene plasmid #42022: pmyc-GFP-TNRC6B
Depositing lab: Kumiko Ui-Tei. Depositing organization: The University of Tokyo. Publication: Human TNRC6A is an Argonaute-navigator protein for microRNA-mediated gene silencing in the nucleus. Nishi K, Nishi A, Nagasawa T, Ui-Tei K. RNA. 2013 Jan;19(1):17-35. doi: 10.1261/rna.034769.112. Epub 2012 Nov 13. PubMed 23150874.
Backbone
  Vector backbone: pcDNA3.1
  Backbone size w/o insert (bp): 5338
  Total vector size (bp): 11281
  Vector type: Mammalian Expression
  Selectable markers: Neomycin (select with G418)
Growth in bacteria
  Bacterial resistance: Ampicillin, 100 μg/mL
  Growth temperature: 37°C
  Growth strain: DH5alpha
  Copy number: High Copy
Gene/Insert
  Gene/Insert name: TNRC6B
  Species: H. sapiens (human)
  GenBank ID: NP_055903
  Entrez Gene: TNRC6B (a.k.a. GDSBA)
  Promoter: CMV
  Tag / fusion protein: Myc (N terminal on insert); EGFP (N terminal on insert)
  Cloning method: Restriction Enzyme; 5′ cloning site NheI (not destroyed); 3′ cloning site XbaI (not destroyed)
  Sequencing primers: 5′ CGCAAATGGGCGGTAGGCGTG
Terms and licenses: Academic/Nonprofit Terms; Industry Terms: Not Available to Industry
How to cite: pmyc-GFP-TNRC6B was a gift from Kumiko Ui-Tei (Addgene plasmid # 42022 ; http://n2t.net/addgene:42022 ; RRID:Addgene_42022)
