>Addgene plasmid #42022 | pmyc-GFP-TNRC6B | addgene partial sequence | sequence record 59576 | EGFP_C
TCTCGGCATGGACGAGCTGTACAAGTCCGGCGGCAAGCTTATGAGAGAGAAGGAGCAAGAAAGGGAAGAA
CAGTTAATGGAAGACAAGAAAAGGAAGAAAGAGGATAAAAAGAAAAAAGAAGCCACTCAGAAGGTCACGG
AACAAAAAACCAAAGTGCCCGAAGTGACGAAACCAAGTTTAAGCCAACCAACGGCCGCCAGCCCAATTGG
CAGCTCTCCATCGCCACCAGTCAATGGTGGCAACAATGCCAAAAGGGTGGCAGTGCCGAACGGACAACCG
CCAAGCGCCGCCCGCTACATGCCTCGGGAGGTGCCGCCGCGATTCCGTTGCCAGCAGGACCACAAAGTGT
TACTAAAACGTGGGCAGCCCCCTCCACCGTCCTGCATGCTCCTTGGGGGTGGGGCAGGGCCTCCTCCCTG
CACAGCACCTGGAGCAAACCCAAACAACGCACAAGTGACAGGAGCGCTGCTGCAGAGTGAGAGTGGGACT
GCGCCAGACTCAACCCTTGGAGGTGCTGCTGCTTCAAATTATGCAAATTCCACTTGGGGCTCGGGAGCCT
CCTCCAACAACGGCACCTCCCCCAACCCAATTCACATCTGGGACAAGGTGATTGTAGACGGGTCTGACAT
GGAAGAGTGGCCTTGTATTGCCAGCAAAGACACTGAATCTTCTTCCGAAAACACCACCGATAACAACAGT
GCCTCGAACCCTGGCTCTGAGAAGAGCACTCTGCCAGGAAGCACCACTAGTAACAAAGGAAAAGGGAGCC
AGTGCCAGTCTGCAAGTTCTGGGAACGAATGTAATCTTGGGGTCTGGAAATCTGACCCTAAGGCTAAATC
TGTTCAATCTTCCAACTCTACTACAGAGAACA
