>Addgene plasmid #42022 | pmyc-GFP-TNRC6B | addgene partial sequence | sequence record 59910 | CMV-F 5'-CGCAAATGGGCGGTAGGCGTG-3'
AGCAGAGCTCTCTGGCTAACTAGAGAACCCACTGCTTACTGGCTTATCGAAATTAATACGACTCACTATA
GGGAGACCCAAGCTGGCTAGCCCACCATGGAACAAAAACTCATCTCAGAAGAGGATCTGTCCGGCGGCAT
GGTGAGCAAGGGCGAGGAGCTGTTCACCGGGGTGGTGCCCATCCTGGTCGAGCTGGACGGCGACGTAAAC
GGCCACAAGTTCAGCGTGTCCGGCGAGGGCGAGGGCGATGCCACCTACGGCAAGCTGACCCTGAAGTTCA
TCTGCACCACCGGCAAGCTGCCCGTGCCCTGGCCCACCCTCGTGACCACCCTGACCTACGGCGTGCAGTG
CTTCAGCCGCTACCCCGACCACATGAAGCAGCACGACTTCTTCAAGTCCGCCATGCCCGAAGGCTACGTC
CAGGAGCGCACCATCTTCTTCAAGGACGACGGCAACTACAAGACCCGCGCCGAGGTGAAGTTCGAGGGCG
ACACCCTGGTGAACCGCATCGAGCTGAAGGGCATCGACTTCAAGGAGGACGGCAACATCCTGGGGCACAA
GCTGGAGTACAACTACAACAGCCACAACGTCTATATCATGGCCGACAAGCAGAAGAACGGCATCAAGGTG
AACTTCAAGATCCGCCACAACATCGAGGACGGCAGCGTGCAGCTCGCCGACCACTACCAGCAGAACACCC
CCATCGGCGACGGCCCCGTGCTGCTGCCCGACAACCACTACCTGAGCACCCAGTCCGCCCTGAGCAAAGA
CCCCAACGAGAAGCGCGATCACATGGTCCTGCTGGAGTTCGTGACCGCCGCCGGGATCACTCTCGGCATG
GACGAGCTGTACAAGTCCGGCGGCAAGCTTATGAGAGAGAAGGAGCAAGAAAGGGAAGAACAGTTAATGG
AAGACAAGAAAGGGAAGAAAGAGGATAAAAAGAAAAAAGA
