>Addgene plasmid #42022 | pmyc-GFP-TNRC6B | addgene partial sequence | sequence record 59915 | BGH-rev 5'-TAGAAGGCACAGTCGAGG-3'
GGCCCTCTAGATCAGATTGAATCCGACCCTCCTCCCAGAAGGTCACCAGGTAGTAAAGGAGCAGGGCTGC
CCATCCTATGGGGATCTTCCACCGTTGGGACTCCCCATAAGCTAGAAGAATAGTTTGGGGGCCCCCACAA
TGAAGCGCCAGCAAGATCGGCCCCGCTGCTGCCACCAGCGCTGCTGCTCCACTGCCCGAGCCCAGTGGAC
CCACCAAAAAGATTCAGAGCAGGTCCCACGGGATCTGACTGGTTCTGGCCGGTCTCCAGCGACTGCCACC
CCGCAGCTGGCGCACTTGGGGTTGCTGCAGGTGTAGGGGGCTGAGCTTGTGCCAGAAAGCGGCTGACTTC
ATCATCAGTGGCAAACTCAGCAAGGATGGTAGTGTTTCCCAACACACACATGTGCAGTGCAGTTTGGGCC
TTGGCCGCCTCCTGTTTGGTGCTGTATCGGATCAGGGCAGTGCCCTGGGTTAGATTCAGATGGAATGTCA
GCAGTGGGCCATGCTGCATGCAGATCGTTCTCAAGGTTGACCCATCAATCTGTGGGGTGAGATTGTGAAG
AACCAGCCAGTAACTAGGACGAACTGAGCCACCATCACTCCAGGTAGAGGCCGAGGCGAGCCGTGAGTCC
TGTGTCCCCCACCCCCTGACTGATCGGGGTGCTGTGCTGCTCCAGGGAGATGATGGTTTGGGGTTGGTCA
GACCAGGAGGTGGGCGGGGCAGCGGTGTAGTGTTCCTGGAGGAAATATGGTTTTTCCACATCTTGTTGGA
GAGATGAGTGGGGTTGTGTCCTATGGGATCTGGGGACCATGTTGATTTGTAATCAGGGAACTTTGCTGAA
GTGCTATGAACGTTGGTAAAGGAGTTGTCAGAGGCACTGTAGGGCCAGGCACCAGGTGAAGGCAGCGAGG
TGTTGAGGGAAGAATTAGA
